>Addgene plasmid #220765 | pAV-CAG-oScarlet-WPRE-BC1-pA | addgene full sequence | sequence record 449597 | Addgene NGS Result
CTGCGCGCTCGCTCGCTCACTGAGGCCGCCCGGGCAAAGCCCGGGCGTCGGGCGACCTTTGGTCGCCCGG
CCTCAGTGAGCGAGCGAGCGCGCAGAGAGGGAGTGGCCAACTCCATCACTAGGGGTTCCTTGTAGTTAAT
GATTAACCCGCCATGCTACTTATCTACGTAGCCATGCTCTAGGAAGAGTACCATTGACGTCAATAATGAC
GTATGTTCCCATAGTAACGCCAATAGGGACTTTCCATTGACGTCAATGGGTGGAGTATTTACGGTAAACT
GCCCACTTGGCAGTACATCAAGTGTATCATATGCCAAGTACGCCCCCTATTGACGTCAATGACGGTAAAT
GGCCCGCCTGGCATTATGCCCAGTACATGACCTTATGGGACTTTCCTACTTGGCAGTACATCTACGTATT
AGTCATCGCTATTACCATGGTCGAGGTGAGCCCCACGTTCTGCTTCACTCTCCCCATCTCCCCCCCCTCC
CCACCCCCAATTTTGTATTTATTTATTTTTTAATTATTTTGTGCAGCGATGGGGGCGGGGGGGGGGGGGG
GGCCCGCCCAGGGGGGGGGGGGGGGGGGGGGGGGGGGGGGGGGGGCGGGGGGGGGCGGGGCGGGGCGAGG
GGCGGGGCGGGGCGAGGCGGAGAGGTGCGGCGGCAGCCAATCAGAGCGGCGCGCTCCGAAAGTTTCCTTT
TATGGCGAGGCGGCGGCGGCGGCGGCCCTATAAAAAGCGAAGCGCGCGGCGGGCGGGAGTCGCTGCGCGC
TGCCTTCGCCCCGTGCCCCGCTCCGCCGCCGCCTCGCGCCGCCCGCCCCGGCTCTGACTGACCGCGTTAC
TCCCACAGGTGAGCGGGCGGGACGGCCCTTCTCCTCCGGGCTGTAATTAGCGCTTGGTTTAATGACGGCT
TGTTTCTTTTCTGTGGCTGCGTGAAAGCCTTGAGGGGCTCCGGGAGGGCCCTTTGTGCGGGGGGAGCGGC
TCGGGGCTGTCCGCGGGGGGACGGCTGCCTTCGGGGGGGACGGGGCAGGGCGGGGTTCGGCTTCTGGCGT
GTGACCGGCGGCTCTAGAGCCTCTGCTAACCATGTTCATGCCTTCTTCTTTTTCCTACAGCTCCTGGGCA
ACGTGCTGGTTATTGTGCTGTCTCATCATTTTGGCAAAGAATTGGATCCGAATTCATGGTGAGCAAGGGC
GAGGCAGTGATCAAGGAGTTCATGCGGTTCAAGGTGCACATGGAGGGCTCCATGAACGGCCACGAGTTCG
AGATCGAGGGCGAGGGCGAGGGCCGCCCCTACGAGGGCACCCAGACCGCCAAGCTGAAGGTGACCAAGGG
TGGCCCCCTGCCCTTCTCCTGGGACATCCTGTCCCCTCAGTTCATGTACGGCTCCAGGGCCTTCACCAAG
CACCCCGCCGACATCCCCGACTACTATAAGCAGTCCTTCCCCGAGGGCTTCAAGTGGGACCGCGTGATGA
ACTTCGAGGACGGCGGCGCCGTGACCGTGACCCAGGACACCTCCCTGGAGGACGGCACCCTGATCTACAA
GGTGAAGCTCCGCGGCACCAACTTCCCTCCTGACGGCCCCGTAATGCAGAAGAAGACAATGGGCTGGGAA
GCGTCCACCGAGCGGTTGTACCCCGAGGACGGCGTGCTGAAGGGCGACATTAAGATGGCCCTGCGCCTGA
AGGACGGCGGGCGCTACCTGGCGGACTTCAAGACCACCTACAAGGCCAAGAAGCCCGTGCAGATGCCCGG
CGCCTACAACGTGGACCGCAAGTTGGACATCACCTCCCACAACGAGGACTACACCGTGGTGGAACAGTAC
GAACGCTCCGAGGGCCGCCACTCCACCGGCGGCATGGACGAGCTGTACAAGTAAAAGCTTTCTAGAGGCG
CGAGCTTATCGATAATCAACCTCTGGATTACAAAATTTGTGAAAGATTGACTGGTATTCTTAACTATGTT
GCTCCTTTTACGCTATGTGGATACGCTGCTTTAATGCCTTTGTATCATGCTATTGCTTCCCGTATGGCTT
TCATTTTCTCCTCCTTGTATAAATCCTGGTTGCTGTCTCTTTATGAGGAGTTGTGGCCCGTTGTCAGGCA
ACGTGGCGTGGTGTGCACTGTGTTTGCTGACGCAACCCCCACTGGTTGGGGCATTGCCACCACCTGTCAG
CTCCTTTCCGGGACTTTCGCTTTCCCCCTCCCTATTGCCACGGCGGAACTCATCGCCGCCTGCCTTGCCC
GCTGCTGGACAGGGGCTCGGCTGTTGGGCACTGACAATTCCGTGGTGTTGTCGGGGAAATCATCGTCCTT
TCCTTGGCTGCTCGCCTGTGTTGCCACCTGGATTCTGCGCGGGACGTCCTTCTGCTACGTCCCTTCGGCC
CTCAATCCAGCGGACCTTCCTTCCCGCGGCCTGCTGCCGGCTCTGCGGCCTCTTCCGCGTCTTCGCCTTC
GCCCTCAGACGAGTCGGATCTCCCTTTGGGCCGCCTCCCCGCGCGGCCGCACCTGTAGAACAACCAGGTG
ATGTTCCACGTGGACATCTAGCAGGTGCTGATCGAGAAGGACTACTTGAACGACATGCTCTAGCTCTAGA
TCTACGTCTTTTCGAGCAGACATGATAAGATACATTGATGAGTTTGGACAAACCACAACTAGAATGCAGT
GAAAAAAATGCTTTATTTGTGAAATTTGTGATGCTATTGCTTTATTTGTAACCATTATAAGCTGCAATAA
ACAAGTTAACAACAACAATTGCATTCATTTTATGTTTCAGGTTCAGGGGGAGATGTGGGAGGTTTTTTAA
AGCAAGTAAAACCTCTACAAATGTGGTAAAATCGATAAGGATCTTCCTAGAGCATGGCTACGTAGATAAG
TAGCATGGCGGGTTAATCATTAACTACAAGGAACCCCTAGTGATGGAGTTGGCCACTCCCTCTCTGCGCG
CTCGCTCGCTCACTGAGGCCGCCCGGGCTTTGCCCGGGCGGCCTCAGTGAGCGAGCGAGCGCGCAGCTGC
ATTAATGAATCGGCCAACGCGCGGGGAGAGGCGGTTTGCGTATTGGGCGCTCTTCCGCTTCCTCGCTCAC
TGACTCGCTGCGCTCGGTCGTTCGGCTGCGGCGAGCGGTATCAGCTCACTCAAAGGCGGTAATACGGTTA
TCCACAGAATCAGGGGATAACGCAGGAAAGAACATGTGAGCAAAAGGCCAGCAAAAGGCCAGGAACCGTA
AAAAGGCCGCGTTGCTGGCGTTTTTCCATAGGCTCCGCCCCCCTGACGAGCATCACAAAAATCGACGCTC
AAGTCAGAGGTGGCGAAACCCGACAGGACTATAAAGATACCAGGCGTTTCCCCCTGGAAGCTCCCTCGTG
CGCTCTCCTGTTCCGACCCTGCCGCTTACCGGATACCTGTCCGCCTTTCTCCCTTCGGGAAGCGTGGCGC
TTTCTCATAGCTCACGCTGTAGGTATCTCAGTTCGGTGTAGGTCGTTCGCTCCAAGCTGGGCTGTGTGCA
CGAACCCCCCGTTCAGCCCGACCGCTGCGCCTTATCCGGTAACTATCGTCTTGAGTCCAACCCGGTAAGA
CACGACTTATCGCCACTGGCAGCAGCCACTGGTAACAGGATTAGCAGAGCGAGGTATGTAGGCGGTGCTA
CAGAGTTCTTGAAGTGGTGGCCTAACTACGGCTACACTAGAAGAACAGTATTTGGTATCTGCGCTCTGCT
GAAGCCAGTTACCTTCGGAAAAAGAGTTGGTAGCTCTTGATCCGGCAAACAAACCACCGCTGGTAGCGGT
GGTTTTTTTGTTTGCAAGCAGCAGATTACGCGCAGAAAAAAAGGATCTCAAGAAGATCCTTTGATCTTTT
CTACGGGGTCTGACGCTCAGTGGAACGAAAACTCACGTTAAGGGATTTTGGTCATGAGATTATCAAAAAG
GATCTTCACCTAGATCCTTTTAAATTAAAAATGAAGTTTTAAATCAATCTAAAGTATATATGAGTAAACT
TGGTCTGACAGTTACCAATGCTTAATCAGTGAGGCACCTATCTCAGCGATCTGTCTATTTCGTTCATCCA
TAGTTGCCTGACTCCCCGTCGTGTAGATAACTACGATACGGGAGGGCTTACCATCTGGCCCCAGTGCTGC
AATGATACCGCGAGACCCACGCTCACCGGCTCCAGATTTATCAGCAATAAACCAGCCAGCCGGAAGGGCC
GAGCGCAGAAGTGGTCCTGCAACTTTATCCGCCTCCATCCAGTCTATTAATTGTTGCCGGGAAGCTAGAG
TAAGTAGTTCGCCAGTTAATAGTTTGCGCAACGTTGTTGCCATTGCTACAGGCATCGTGGTGTCACGCTC
GTCGTTTGGTATGGCTTCATTCAGCTCCGGTTCCCAACGATCAAGGCGAGTTACATGATCCCCCATGTTG
TGCAAAAAAGCGGTTAGCTCCTTCGGTCCTCCGATCGTTGTCAGAAGTAAGTTGGCCGCAGTGTTATCAC
TCATGGTTATGGCAGCACTGCATAATTCTCTTACTGTCATGCCATCCGTAAGATGCTTTTCTGTGACTGG
TGAGTACTCAACCAAGTCATTCTGAGAATAGTGTATGCGGCGACCGAGTTGCTCTTGCCCGGCGTCAATA
CGGGATAATACCGCGCCACATAGCAGAACTTTAAAAGTGCTCATCATTGGAAAACGTTCTTCGGGGCGAA
AACTCTCAAGGATCTTACCGCTGTTGAGATCCAGTTCGATGTAACCCACTCGTGCACCCAACTGATCTTC
AGCATCTTTTACTTTCACCAGCGTTTCTGGGTGAGCAAAAACAGGAAGGCAAAATGCCGCAAAAAAGGGA
ATAAGGGCGACACGGAAATGTTGAATACTCATACTCTTCCTTTTTCAATATTATTGAAGCATTTATCAGG
GTTATTGTCTCATGAGCGGATACATATTTGAATGTATTTAGAAAAATAAACAAATAGGGGTTCCGCGCAC
ATTTCCCCGAAAAGTGCCACCTAAATTGTAAGCGTTAATATTTTGTTAAAATTCGCGTTAAATTTTTGTT
AAATCAGCTCATTTTTTAACCAATAGGCCGAAATCGGCAAAATCCCTTATAAATCAAAAGAATAGACCGA
GATAGGGT
[37 nt withheld, positions 5119-5155]
AAAGAACGTGGACTCCAACGTCAAAGG
[49 nt withheld, positions 5183-5231]
T
[91 nt withheld, positions 5233-5323]
G
[124 nt withheld, positions 5325-5448]
CCCATTCGCCATTCAGGCTGCGCAACTGTTGGGAAGGGCGATCGGTGCGGGCCTCTTCGCTATTACGCCA
G
Features (pLannotate 1.2.2; 19 found; start..end, strand, type, name):
    191..439     +  enhancer       CMV enhancer (fragment): human cytomegalovirus immediate early enhancer
    441..563     +  promoter       chicken β-actin promoter (fragment): contains a 21-bp deletion relative to the standard chicken β-actin promoter
    578..755     +  promoter       chicken β-actin promoter (fragment): No description available
    756..891     +  intron         hybrid intron (fragment): hybrid between chicken β-actin (CBA) and minute virus of mice (MMV) introns (Gray et al., 2011)
    980..1110    +  intron         chimeric intron (fragment): chimera between introns from chicken β-actin and rabbit β-globin
   1108..1170    +  CDS            HBB (fragment): HBB_LEPEU - Experimental evidence at protein level: Swiss-Prot protein existence level 1. Involved in oxygen transport from the lung to the various peripheral tissues. From Lepus europaeus (European hare).
   1176..1871    +  CDS            mScarlet: mScarlet is a basic (constitutively fluorescent) red fluorescent protein published in 2016, derived from synthetic construct. It has moderate acid sensitivity.
   1904..2492    +  misc_feature   WPRE: woodchuck hepatitis virus posttranscriptional regulatory element
   2616..2737    -  polyA_signal   SV40 poly(A) signal: SV40 polyadenylation signal
   2760..2828    -  CDS            large T antigen (fragment): large T antigen from SV40 (simian virus 40)
   2899..2961    +  repeat_region  AAV2 ITR (fragment): inverted terminal repeat of adeno-associated virus serotype 2 inverted
   2979..3006    -  repeat_region  AAV2 ITR (fragment): inverted terminal repeat of adeno-associated virus serotype 2 inverted
   3004..3060    -  CDS            lacI (fragment): lac repressor; lacI; The lac repressor binds to the lac operator to inhibit transcription in E. coli. This inhibition can be relieved by adding lactose or isopropyl-β-D-thiogalactopyranoside (IPTG).
   3243..3831    -  rep_origin     ori: high-copy-number ColE1/pMB1/pBR322/pUC origin of replication
   4002..4862    -  CDS            AmpR: β-lactamase; bla; confers resistance to ampicillin, carbenicillin, and related antibiotics
   4863..4967    -  promoter       AmpR promoter: bla
   5020..5448    -  rep_origin     f1 ori (sequence partly withheld): f1 bacteriophage origin of replication; arrow indicates direction of (+) strand synthesis
   5453..3       -  CDS            lacZα (fragment) (across the origin): LacZα fragment of β-galactosidase; lacZ fragment
   5517..130     -  repeat_region  AAV2 ITR (fragment) (across the origin): inverted terminal repeat of adeno-associated virus serotype 2 inverted
