[The description below was written by a language model from this plasmid's Addgene catalogue record and pLannotate feature annotations shown in this document.]
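Description:
pAV-CAG-oScarlet-WPRE-BC1-pA is an AAV transfer plasmid of about 5.5 kb, derived from a sister construct (pAV-CAG-Sun1-GFP-WPRE-BC1-pA) by exchanging the reporter cassette between retained BamHI and NotI sites. It is propagated in E. coli on a high-copy ColE1/pUC-type origin with ampicillin selection through β-lactamase, and the backbone also carries an f1 phage origin. A recombination-deficient strain is listed for growth, in keeping with the repeat-rich AAV2 inverted terminal repeats. These ITRs are annotated as fragments on either side of the expression cassette and define the genome that is replicated and packaged into AAV particles when rep, cap and helper functions are supplied.

Between the ITRs, a CAG promoter (CMV immediate-early enhancer, chicken β-actin promoter and a chimeric β-actin/β-globin intron) drives strong, ubiquitous expression of oScarlet, a red fluorescent protein that the annotation recognises as an mScarlet-family coding sequence. Downstream lies a WPRE, which enhances transcript stability and expression, followed by an SV40 polyadenylation signal. The Projection-TAG barcode BC1 is a synthetic sequence that was not picked up by the automated annotation. From the construct name it should sit in the unannotated gap between the WPRE and the poly(A) signal, so that it is transcribed as part of the 3′ untranslated region of the reporter mRNA. Short hits to HBB, lacI, lacZα and large T antigen look like incidental matches to intron, backbone and polyadenylation-region remnants rather than functional genes.

The stated purpose is multiplex projection tracing. The red fluorescence allows labelled cells to be isolated, while the expressed barcode identifies which viral injection, and hence which projection target, labelled a given neuron.
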