Addgene plasmid #220765: pAV-CAG-oScarlet-WPRE-BC1-pA
Purpose: Expression of oScarlet for cell isolation and Projection-TAG BC for multiplex projection tracing
Depositing lab: Vijay Samineni. Depositing organization: Washington University in Saint Louis. Publication: Projection-TAGs enable multiplex projection tracing and multi-modal profiling of projection neurons. Yang L, Liu F, Hahm H, Okuda T, Li X, Zhang Y, Kalyanaraman V, Heitmeier MR, Samineni VK. Nat Commun. 2025 Jul 1;16(1):5557. doi: 10.1038/s41467-025-60360-w. PubMed 40593543.
Backbone
  Vector backbone: pAV-CAG-Sun1-GFP-WPRE-BC1-pA
  Backbone manufacturer: Samineni Lab (Addgene #220753)
  Vector type: AAV
Growth in bacteria
  Bacterial resistance: Ampicillin, 100 μg/mL
  Growth temperature: 37°C
  Growth strain: NEB Stable
  Copy number: High Copy
Gene/Insert
  Gene/Insert name: oScarlert-WPRE-BC1
  Species: Synthetic
  Promoter: CAG
  Cloning method: Restriction Enzyme; 5′ cloning site BamHI (not destroyed); 3′ cloning site NotI (not destroyed)
  Sequencing primers: 5′ n/a
Terms and licenses: Academic/Nonprofit Terms; Industry Terms: Not Available to Industry
Depositor comments: Please visit https://doi.org/10.1101/2024.04.24.590975 for bioRxiv preprint.
How to cite: pAV-CAG-oScarlet-WPRE-BC1-pA was a gift from Vijay Samineni (Addgene plasmid # 220765 ; http://n2t.net/addgene:220765 ; RRID:Addgene_220765)
